>Addgene plasmid #63174 | BLBP-GFP | depositor full sequence | sequence record 117985 | BLBP-GFP sequence 5411 bps
GGTCGACGATCCTTTGAGAACAGTGTGGTAGCTGCTGCTAAAGAATCAGGCAAAGCCAGAAGTTGCTCAC
ATTTAGGAGGCTTGTGTGCTGGGGGTTGGGAGGATGACTGCTAAATACTGGGGAAGCAAAATGAGCTAAG
TCTTTACAGCAACTGTCATTTGTGAGAGTAAACCATTAGAAACGGACGGCAGGTTTGTGGTAGATTCCAC
AAGGTGGTGGAACTAGTCGCATATGTAGTTCAGACTTGAAGGCACACACGTATGGGGACAGTTCTGGTGT
TTACGATAAACAGGTATGCTGCCATCCAGCTAGCACAGCACTAGGCTAAAGCGTACTGAGCCCTTGTCTT
CCGTGGGAGCTGCAGAGTGGGATGCATGCGTTGTGAGCTGAGGCTCAAGCTGCGCTGGCAGAAGAGCAGG
GGTTGCCTTGTCAGACTCCAGGGTCTCTTTCTCTCTGAGCCTGGGAAAGTGCCACTTTATTGGATCTATA
AAGCCGGGGGGGGGGGGGGGGGAGGAATCTCAAGGTGAAGAGGAAGTTCACAGACCCCTCTAACGCCTCT
ATTAGAACCTTCCAGCTATTCTCTCATACTTGTACACTGAGCTGGCACACAGTATAGGCAAGTTCTATTC
GCATCACCCCTCTAGTTCCTGTCTCCCTGGTTATGCAAGCCTCATATTTAGGTAGATGTGACCTTAGGAA
ACCAAAATATCCTTTAAGATCTTACTAACTGGTTGCCTGTTCAGCTTTTCCACATTGATCCTGTAGCCCC
CTCGAGGAGGTGAAGGAAAAAAATCTCCTCTTTGTTTCTCTAACTCATTAATGAATTTTAAGGGCACTCT
GTAAGGTTCCTTTCCCATTCTGGTCTGGTTCGTACATTCTGAGAAACACACTGTGTTTGTGTTGAGAGTT
GGCTCCCTAGCTACACTGTCTGTCACATTGATGCTCTGAGTAGGGACAGGGTTCATCTAGGAAATATATT
TTCACTCACACTCTGTATCTTTTCCTAGTTTGGCATATTCTAGTCTGCATTTGGCTCTCTGTTTAAATAT
AAAAGAAAACTAAAACACACCCTTCAGACGCCTATGTCTGAAAAATCTGGCATTTCCGTGGGTTTTTCTT
TAAGGAGGCCTTCATTTGTAACCAACACCATGCTCTCCTTAAGGAAATCAATCTCAATGCCCTATTATCC
TTCCCTTTTCTTTCCTCCCAGTTTGAGGCTGCAGTTGCCTTTTTTTTTCTTATCCCCTGCTGAACCTGAA
AAACCCTCTCTTTTCTACAGTTTTCTGTTCCCAGGCCCCGCTGACTTCCTTTAGAGCATGGGGGGGGGGG
GATCAGGATTGTGATGTGTGAACTGGGAGGATCTTGACCTACTCCGCTAACCCAGTGGCCTGAGCAAATC
ACAAGGAGGATTGGAGCCATCTGCCCAGCCCCTCCCCCACGGCAGCCTGCTGGAAAGAGACAAGTTAGTC
ATTCAAATGATTGGCTTTTTGCCCGCTTCTTCTCTAAATAAGAAGGCAGCAGCTTCTGCTGAGGTGCAAA
GGGTTTTTGTGAATTACGGTGGTGGGTAAGACCCGAGTTCCTCCAGTTCCTGCCTGGCGCGCCACCGGTC
GCCACCATGGTGAGCAAGGGCGAGGAGCTGTTCACCGGGGTGGTGCCCATCCTGGTCGAGCTGGACGGCG
ACGTAAACGGCCACAAGTTCAGCGTGTCCGGCGAGGGCGAGGGCGATGCCACCTACGGCAAGCTGACCCT
GAAGTTCATCTGCACCACCGGCAAGCTGCCCGTGCCCTGGCCCACCCTCGTGACCACCCTGACCTACGGC
GTGCAGTGCTTCAGCCGCTACCCCGACCACATGAAGCAGCACGACTTCTTCAAGTCCGCCATGCCCGAAG
GCTACGTCCAGGAGCGCACCATCTTCTTCAAGGACGACGGCAACTACAAGACCCGCGCCGAGGTGAAGTT
CGAGGGCGACACCCTGGTGAACCGCATCGAGCTGAAGGGCATCGACTTCAAGGAGGACGGCAACATCCTG
GGGCACAAGCTGGAGTACAACTACAACAGCCACAACGTCTATATCATGGCCGACAAGCAGAAGAACGGCA
TCAAGGTGAACTTCAAGATCCGCCACAACATCGAGGACGGCAGCGTGCAGCTCGCCGACCACTACCAGCA
GAACACCCCCATCGGCGACGGCCCCGTGCTGCTGCCCGACAACCACTACCTGAGCACCCAGTCCGCCCTG
AGCAAAGACCCCAACGAGAAGCGCGATCACATGGTCCTGCTGGAGTTCGTGACCGCCGCCGGGATCACTC
TCGGCATGGACGAGCTGTACAAGTAAGGTACCGATAATAGCGGCCGCACTCCTCAGGTGCAGGCTGCCTA
TCAGAAGGTGGTGGCTGGTGTGGCCAATGCCCTGGCTCACAAATACCACTGAGATCTTTTTCCCTCTGCC
AAAAATTATGGGGACATCATGAAGCCCCTTGAGCATCTGACTTCTGGCTAATAAAGGAAATTTATTTTCA
TTGCAATAGTGTGTTGGAATTTTTTGTGTCTCTCACTCGGAAGGACATATGGGAGGGCAAATCATTTAAA
ACATCAGAATGAGTATTTGGTTTAGAGTTTGGCAACATATGCCATATGCTGGCTGCCATGAACAAAGGTG
GCTATAAAGAGGTCATCAGTATATGAAACAGCCCCCTGCTGTCCATTCCTTATTCCATAGAAAAGCCTTG
ACTTGAGGTTAGATTTTTTTTATATTTTGTTTTGTGTTATTTTTTTCTTTAACATCCCTAAAATTTTCCT
TACATGTTTTACTAGCCAGATTTTTCCTCCTCTCCTGACTACTCCCAGTCATAGCTGTCCCTCTTCTCTT
ATGAAGATCCCTCGACCTGCAGCCCAAGCTTGGCGTAATCATGGTCATAGCTGTTTCCTGTGTGAAATTG
TTATCCGCTCACAATTCCACACAACATACGAGCCGGAAGCATAAAGTGTAAAGCCTGGGGTGCCTAATGA
GTGAGCTAACTCACATTAATTGCGTTGCGCTCACTGCCCGCTTTCCAGTCGGGAAACCTGTCGTGCCAGC
GGATCCGCATCTCAATTAGTCAGCAACCATAGTCCCGCCCCTAACTCCGCCCATCCCGCCCCTAACTCCG
CCCAGTTCCGCCCATTCTCCGCCCCATGGCTGACTAATTTTTTTTATTTATGCAGAGGCCGAGGCCGCCT
CGGCCTCTGAGCTATTCCAGAAGTAGTGAGGAGGCTTTTTTGGAGGCCTAGGCTTTTGCAAAAAGCTAAC
TTGTTTATTGCAGCTTATAATGGTTACAAATAAAGCAATAGCATCACAAATTTCACAAATAAAGCATTTT
TTTCACTGCATTCTAGTTGTGGTTTGTCCAAACTCATCAATGTATCTTATCATGTCTGGATCCGCTGCAT
TAATGAATCGGCCAACGCGCGGGGAGAGGCGGTTTGCGTATTGGGCGCTCTTCCGCTTCCTCGCTCACTG
ACTCGCTGCGCTCGGTCGTTCGGCTGCGGCGAGCGGTATCAGCTCACTCAAAGGCGGTAATACGGTTATC
CACAGAATCAGGGGATAACGCAGGAAAGAACATGTGAGCAAAAGGCCAGCAAAAGGCCAGGAACCGTAAA
AAGGCCGCGTTGCTGGCGTTTTTCCATAGGCTCCGCCCCCCTGACGAGCATCACAAAAATCGACGCTCAA
GTCAGAGGTGGCGAAACCCGACAGGACTATAAAGATACCAGGCGTTTCCCCCTGGAAGCTCCCTCGTGCG
CTCTCCTGTTCCGACCCTGCCGCTTACCGGATACCTGTCCGCCTTTCTCCCTTCGGGAAGCGTGGCGCTT
TCTCAATGCTCACGCTGTAGGTATCTCAGTTCGGTGTAGGTCGTTCGCTCCAAGCTGGGCTGTGTGCACG
AACCCCCCGTTCAGCCCGACCGCTGCGCCTTATCCGGTAACTATCGTCTTGAGTCCAACCCGGTAAGACA
CGACTTATCGCCACTGGCAGCAGCCACTGGTAACAGGATTAGCAGAGCGAGGTATGTAGGCGGTGCTACA
GAGTTCTTGAAGTGGTGGCCTAACTACGGCTACACTAGAAGGACAGTATTTGGTATCTGCGCTCTGCTGA
AGCCAGTTACCTTCGGAAAAAGAGTTGGTAGCTCTTGATCCGGCAAACAAACCACCGCTGGTAGCGGTGG
TTTTTTTGTTTGCAAGCAGCAGATTACGCGCAGAAAAAAAGGATCTCAAGAAGATCCTTTGATCTTTTCT
ACGGGGTCTGACGCTCAGTGGAACGAAAACTCACGTTAAGGGATTTTGGTCATGAGATTATCAAAAAGGA
TCTTCACCTAGATCCTTTTAAATTAAAAATGAAGTTTTAAATCAATCTAAAGTATATATGAGTAAACTTG
GTCTGACAGTTACCAATGCTTAATCAGTGAGGCACCTATCTCAGCGATCTGTCTATTTCGTTCATCCATA
GTTGCCTGACTCCCCGTCGTGTAGATAACTACGATACGGGAGGGCTTACCATCTGGCCCCAGTGCTGCAA
TGATACCGCGAGACCCACGCTCACCGGCTCCAGATTTATCAGCAATAAACCAGCCAGCCGGAAGGGCCGA
GCGCAGAAGTGGTCCTGCAACTTTATCCGCCTCCATCCAGTCTATTAATTGTTGCCGGGAAGCTAGAGTA
AGTAGTTCGCCAGTTAATAGTTTGCGCAACGTTGTTGCCATTGCTACAGGCATCGTGGTGTCACGCTCGT
CGTTTGGTATGGCTTCATTCAGCTCCGGTTCCCAACGATCAAGGCGAGTTACATGATCCCCCATGTTGTG
CAAAAAAGCGGTTAGCTCCTTCGGTCCTCCGATCGTTGTCAGAAGTAAGTTGGCCGCAGTGTTATCACTC
ATGGTTATGGCAGCACTGCATAATTCTCTTACTGTCATGCCATCCGTAAGATGCTTTTCTGTGACTGGTG
AGTACTCAACCAAGTCATTCTGAGAATAGTGTATGCGGCGACCGAGTTGCTCTTGCCCGGCGTCAATACG
GGATAATACCGCGCCACATAGCAGAACTTTAAAAGTGCTCATCATTGGAAAACGTTCTTCGGGGCGAAAA
CTCTCAAGGATCTTACCGCTGTTGAGATCCAGTTCGATGTAACCCACTCGTGCACCCAACTGATCTTCAG
CATCTTTTACTTTCACCAGCGTTTCTGGGTGAGCAAAAACAGGAAGGCAAAATGCCGCAAAAAAGGGAAT
AAGGGCGACACGGAAATGTTGAATACTCATACTCTTCCTTTTTCAATATTATTGAAGCATTTATCAGGGT
TATTGTCTCATGAGCGGATACATATTTGAATGTATTTAGAAAAATAAACAAATAGGGGTTCCGCGCACAT
TTCCCCGAAAAGTGCCACCTG
Features (pLannotate 1.2.2; 15 found; start..end, strand, type, name):
    495..511     +  promoter       chicken β-actin promoter (fragment): contains a 21-bp deletion relative to the standard chicken β-actin promoter
   1617..2336    +  CDS            EGFP: the original enhanced GFP (Yang et al., 1996) mammalian codon-optimized
   2358..2429    +  CDS            HBB (fragment): HBB_PONPY - Experimental evidence at transcript level: Swiss-Prot protein existence level 2. Involved in oxygen transport from the lung to the various peripheral tissues. From Pongo pygmaeus (Bornean orangutan).
   2500..2555    +  polyA_signal   β-globin poly(A) signal: rabbit β-globin polyadenylation signal (Gil and Proudfoot, 1987)
   2938..2954    -  protein_bind   lac operator: The lac repressor binds to the lac operator to inhibit transcription in E. coli. This inhibition can be relieved by adding lactose or isopropyl-β-D-thiogalactopyranoside (IPTG). lac repressor encoded by lacI
   2962..2992    -  promoter       lac promoter: promoter for the E. coli lac operon
   3007..3028    -  protein_bind   CAP binding site: CAP binding activates transcription in the presence of cAMP. E. coli catabolite activator protein
   3041..3080    -  CDS            lacI (fragment): lac repressor; lacI; The lac repressor binds to the lac operator to inhibit transcription in E. coli. This inhibition can be relieved by adding lactose or isopropyl-β-D-thiogalactopyranoside (IPTG).
   3087..3109    +  promoter       SV40 promoter (fragment): SV40 enhancer and early promoter
   3133..3268    +  rep_origin     SV40 ori: SV40 origin of replication
   3288..3422    +  polyA_signal   SV40 poly(A) signal: SV40 polyadenylation signal
   3424..3478    -  CDS            lacI (fragment): lac repressor; lacI; The lac repressor binds to the lac operator to inhibit transcription in E. coli. This inhibition can be relieved by adding lactose or isopropyl-β-D-thiogalactopyranoside (IPTG).
   3661..4249    -  rep_origin     ori: high-copy-number ColE1/pMB1/pBR322/pUC origin of replication
   4420..5280    -  CDS            AmpR: β-lactamase; bla; confers resistance to ampicillin, carbenicillin, and related antibiotics
   5281..5385    -  promoter       AmpR promoter: bla
