[The description below was written by a language model from this plasmid's Addgene catalogue record and pLannotate feature annotations shown in this document.]
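Description:
BLBP-GFP is a mammalian expression reporter plasmid of 5,411 bp, built on the pCAG-GFP backbone. In it, roughly 1.7 kb of mouse genomic sequence from upstream of the BLBP gene (Fabp7, brain lipid-binding protein) is placed in front of EGFP. The promoter fragment was inserted by restriction cloning between SalI and AscI sites, both of which are retained. The catalogue lists 1,700 bp for both the insert and the backbone without insert, which does not add up to the total size, so the backbone figure looks like an entry error.

The BLBP fragment itself is not annotated in the feature table, but the unannotated region upstream of the EGFP coding sequence is where it would be expected to lie. Only a 17 bp remnant of the chicken β-actin promoter is detected there, which suggests that the CAG promoter of the parent vector has been largely removed. EGFP, a mammalian codon-optimised variant, is followed by a short β-globin-derived fragment and the rabbit β-globin polyadenylation signal, which terminates and stabilises the transcript. The rest of the backbone carries an SV40 origin and SV40 poly(A) signal, and leftover lac promoter, operator and lacI fragments that have no role in the reporter. Propagation in E. coli relies on a high-copy ColE1/pUC-type origin, with selection by the ampicillin resistance gene under its own bla promoter. No mammalian selection marker is annotated.

According to the record, the BLBP promoter is specific to neural stem cells (radial glial cells). The plasmid is therefore used to label this population with GFP, and the associated work concerns neuronal stem cell differentiation during cortical development.
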