Addgene plasmid #63174: BLBP-GFP
Purpose: Expressing GFP from BLBP promoter which is a neural stem cell (radial glial cells) specific promoter
Depositing lab: Bart De Strooper. Depositing organization: Vlaams Instituut voor Biotechnologie (VIB, vzw). Publication: APLP2 regulates neuronal stem cell differentiation during cortical development. Shariati SA, Lau P, Hassan BA, Muller U, Dotti CG, De Strooper B, Gartner A. J Cell Sci. 2013 Mar 1;126(Pt 5):1268-77. doi: 10.1242/jcs.122440. Epub 2013 Jan 23. PubMed 23345401.
Backbone
  Vector backbone: pCAG-GFP
  Backbone manufacturer: https://www.addgene.org/11150/
  Backbone size w/o insert (bp): 1700
  Total vector size (bp): 5411
  Vector type: Mammalian Expression
Growth in bacteria
  Bacterial resistance: Ampicillin, 100 μg/mL
  Growth temperature: 37°C
  Growth strain: DH5alpha
  Copy number: Unknown
Gene/Insert
  Gene/Insert name: BLBP
  Species: M. musculus (mouse)
  Insert size (bp): 1700
  Entrez Gene: Fabp7 (a.k.a. B-FABP, BFABP, Blbp, MRG)
  Promoter: 1700bp upstream of BLBP gene
  Cloning method: Restriction Enzyme; 5′ cloning site SalI (not destroyed); 3′ cloning site AscI (not destroyed)
  Sequencing primers: 5′ CAATGTCGACAGCACAGCAGAAAGGGAAAA; 3′ GGTGGGCGCGCCAGGCAGGAACTGGAGGAACTC
Terms and licenses: Academic/Nonprofit Terms; Industry Terms: Not Available to Industry
How to cite: BLBP-GFP was a gift from Bart De Strooper (Addgene plasmid # 63174 ; http://n2t.net/addgene:63174 ; RRID:Addgene_63174)
