>Addgene plasmid #63174 | BLBP-GFP | addgene partial sequence | sequence record 108169 | AmpSeq-F 5'-ctcatgagcggatacatatttgaa-3'
AACAAATAGGGGTTCCGCGCACATTTCCCCGAAAAGTGCCACCTGGGTCGACGATCCTTTGAGAACAGTG
TGGTAGCTGCTGCTAAAGAATCAGGCAAAGCCAGAAGTTGCTCACATTTAGGAGGCTTGTGTGCTGGGGG
TTGGGAGGATGACTGCTAAATACTGGGGAAGCAAAATGAGCTAAGTCTTTACAGCAACTGTCATTTGTGA
GAGTAAACCATTAGAAACGGACGGCAGGTTTGTGGTAGATTCCACAAGGTGGTGGAACTAGTCGCATATG
TAGTTCAGACTTGAAGGCACACACGTATGGGGACAGTTCTGGTGTTTACGATAAACAGGTATGCTGCCAT
CCAGCTAGCACAGCACTAGGCTAAAGCGTACTGAGCCCTTGTCTTCCGTGGGAGCTGCAGAGTGGGATGC
ATGCGTTGTGAGCTGAGGCTCAAGCTGCGCTGGCAGAAGAGCAGGGGTTGCCTTGTCAGACTCCAGGGTC
TCTTTCTCTCTGAGCCTGGGAAAGTGCCACTTTATTGGATCTATAAAGCCGGGGGGGGGGGGGGG
