>Addgene plasmid #63174 | BLBP-GFP | addgene partial sequence | sequence record 108174 | Bglob-pA-R 5'-ttttggcagagggaaaaaga-3'
AGCCAGGGCATTGGCCACACCAGCCACCACCTTCTGATAGGCAGCCTGCACCTGAGGAGTGCGGCCGCTA
TTATCGGTACCTTACTTGTACAGCTCGTCCATGCCGAGAGTGATCCCGGCGGCGGTCACGAACTCCAGCA
GGACCATGTGATCGCGCTTCTCGTTGGGGTCTTTGCTCAGGGCGGACTGGGTGCTCAGGTAGTGGTTGTC
GGGCAGCAGCACGGGGCCGTCGCCGATGGGGGTGTTCTGCTGGTAGTGGTCGGCGAGCTGCACGCTGCCG
TCCTCGATGTTGTGGCGGATCTTGAAGTTCACCTTGATGCCGTTCTTCTGCTTGTCGGCCATGATATAGA
CGTTGTGGCTGTTGTAGTTGTACTCCAGCTTGTGCCCCAGGATGTTGCCGTCCTCCTTGAAGTCGATGCC
CTTCAGCTCGATGCGGTTCACCAGGGTGTCGCCCTCGAACTTCACCTCGGCGCGGGTCTTGTAGTTGCCG
TCGTCCTTGAAGAAGATGGTGCGCTCCTGGACGTAGCCTTCGGGCATGGCGGACTTGAAGAAGTCGTGCT
GCTTCATGTGGTCGGGGTAGCGGCTGAAGCACTGCACGCCGTAGGTCAGGGTGGTCACGAGGGTGGGCCA
GGGCACGGGCAGCTTGCCGGTGGTGCAGATGAACTTCAGGGTCAGCTTGCCGTAGGTGGCATCGCCCTCG
CCCTCGCCGGACACGCTGAACTTGTGGCCGTTTACGTCGCCGTCCAGCTCGACCAGGATGGGCACCACCC
CGGTGAACAGCTCCTCGCCCTTGCTCACCATGGTGGCGACCGGTGGCGCGCCAGGCAGGAACTGGAGGAA
CTCGGGTCTTACC
