>Addgene plasmid #63174 | BLBP-GFP | addgene partial sequence | sequence record 108177 | EGFP-N 5'-CGTCGCCGTCCAGCTCGACCAG-3'
GGTGAACAGCTCCTCGCCCTTGCTCACCATGGTGGCGACCGGTGGCGCGCCAGGCAGGAACTGGAGGAAC
TCGGGTCTTACCCACCACCGTAATTCACAAAAACCCTTTGCACCTCAGCAGAAGCTGCTGCCTTCTTATT
TAGAGAAGAAGCGGGCAAAAAGCCAATCATTTGAATGACTAACTTGTCTCTTTCCAGCAGGCTGCCGTGG
GGGAGGGGCTGGGCAGATGGCTCCAATCCTCCTTGTGATTTGCTCAGGCCACTGGGTTAGCGGAGTAGGT
CAAGATCCTCCCAGTTCACACATCACAATCCTGATCCCCCCCCCCCCATGCTCTAAAGGAAGTCAGCGGG
GCCTGGGAACAGAAAACTGTAGAAAAGAGAGGGTTTTTCAGGTTCAGCAGGGGATAAGAAAAAAAAAGGC
AACTGCAGCCTCAAACTGGGAGGAAAGAAAAGGGAAGGATAATAGGGCATTGAGATTGATTTCCTTAAGG
AGAGCATGGTGTTGGTTACAAATGAAGGCCTCCTTAAAGAAAAACCCACGGAAATGCCAGATTTTTCAGA
CATAGGCGTCTGAAGGGTGTGTTTTAGTTTTCTTTTATATTTAAACAGAGAGCCAAATGCAGACTAGAAT
ATGCCAAACTAGGAAAAGATACAGAGTGTGAGTGAAAATATATTTCCTAGATGAACCCTGTCCCTACTCA
GAGCATCAATGTGACAGACAGTGTAGCTAGGGAGCCAACTCTCAACACAAACACAGTGTGTTTCTCAGAA
TGTACGAACCAGACCAGAATGGGAAAGGAACCTTACAGAGTGCCCTTAAAATTCATTAATGAGTTAGAGA
AACAAAGAGGAGATTTTTTTCCTTCACCTCCTCGAGGGGGCTACAGGATCAATGTGGAAAAGCTGAACAG
GCAACCAGTTAGTAAGATCTTAAAGGATATTTTGGTTTCCTAAGGTCACATCTACCTAAATATGAGGCTT
G
